>Addgene plasmid #237209 | PNCK-NanoLuc Fusion Vector | addgene full sequence | sequence record 500751 | Addgene NGS Result
TCAATATTGGCCATTAGCCATATTATTCATTGGTTATATAGCATAAATCAATATTGGCTATTGGCCATTG
CATACGTTGTATCTATATCATAATATGTACATTTATATTGGCTCATGTCCAATATGACCGCCATGTTGGC
ATTGATTATTGACTAGTTATTAATAGTAATCAATTACGGGGTCATTAGTTCATAGCCCATATATGGAGTT
CCGCGTTACATAACTTACGGTAAATGGCCCGCCTGGCTGACCGCCCAACGACCCCCGCCCATTGACGTCA
ATAATGACGTATGTTCCCATAGTAACGCCAATAGGGACTTTCCATTGACGTCAATGGGTGGAGTATTTAC
GGTAAACTGCCCACTTGGCAGTACATCAAGTGTATCATATGCCAAGTCCGCCCCCTATTGACGTCAATGA
CGGTAAATGGCCCGCCTGGCATTATGCCCAGTACATGACCTTACGGGACTTTCCTACTTGGCAGTACATC
TACGTATTAGTCATCGCTATTACCATGGTGATGCGGTTTTGGCAGTACACCAATGGGCGTGGATAGCGGT
TTGACTCACGGGGATTTCCAAGTCTCCACCCCATTGACGTCAATGGGAGTTTGTTTTGGCACCAAAATCA
ACGGGACTTTCCAAAATGTCGTAATAACCCCGCCCCGTTGACGCAAATGGGCGGTAGGCGTGTACGGTGG
GAGGTCTATATAAGCAGAGCTGGTTTAGTGAACCGTCAGATCACTAGAAGCTTTATTGCGGTAGTTTATC
ACAGTTAAATTGCTAACGCAGTCAGTGCTTCTGACACAACAGTCTCGAACTTAAGCTGCAGAAGTTGGTC
GTGAGGCACTGGGCAGGTAAGTATCAAGGTTACAAGACAGGTTTAAGGAGACCAATAGAAACTGGGCTTG
TCGAGACAGAGAAGACTCTTGCGTTTCTGATAGGCACCTATTGGTCTTACTGACATCCACTTTGCCTTTC
TCTCCACAGGTGTCCACTCCCAGTTCAATTACAGCTCTTAAGGCTAGAGTATTAATACGACTCACTATAG
GGCTAGCGATCGCCATGCTGCTGCTGAAGAAGCACACCGAGGACATCAGCTCCGTGTATGAGATCAGGGA
GCGCCTGGGATCCGGAGCCTTCTCTGAGGTGGTGCTGGCACAGGAGAGGGGATCCGCCCACCTGGTGGCC
CTGAAGTGCATCCCAAAGAAGGCCCTGAGGGGCAAGGAGGCCCTGGTGGAGAACGAGATCGCCGTGCTGC
GGAGAATCTCTCACCCAAATATCGTGGCCCTGGAGGACGTGCACGAGTCTCCCAGCCACCTGTACCTGGC
AATGGAGCTGGTGACCGGAGGAGAGCTGTTTGACAGGATCATGGAGCGCGGCAGCTACACAGAGAAGGAT
GCCTCCCACCTGGTGGGACAGGTGCTGGGAGCCGTGAGCTATCTGCACTCCCTGGGCATCGTGCACCGGG
ATCTGAAGCCCGAGAACCTGCTGTACGCCACACCTTTCGAGGACTCTAAGATCATGGTGAGCGATTTTGG
CCTGTCCAAGATCCAGGCAGGAAATATGCTGGGAACCGCATGCGGAACACCTGGATACGTGGCACCAGAG
CTGCTGGAGCAGAAGCCTTATGGCAAGGCAGTGGACGTGTGGGCACTGGGCGTGATCTCCTATATCCTGC
TGTGCGGCTACCCCCCTTTCTATGACGAGTCCGATCCTGAGCTGTTTTCTCAGATCCTGCGGGCCTCTTA
CGAGTTCGATAGCCCATTTTGGGACGATATCTCCGAGTCTGCCAAGGACTTCATCCGGCACCTGCTGGAG
AGAGATCCCCAGAAGAGGTTTACCTGTCAGCAGGCCCTGAGGCACCTGTGGATCAGCGGCGATACAGCCT
TCGACAGAGATATCCTGGGCAGCGTGTCCGAGCAGATCCGCAAGAACTTTGCCCGGACCCACTGGAAGAG
AGCCTTCAATGCCACATCTTTTCTGCGGCACATCAGAAAGCTGGGCCAGATCCCTGAGGGAGAGGGAGCA
AGCGAGCAGGGCATGGCCAGGCACTCTCACAGCGGCCTGCGCGCCGGCCAGCCACCCAAGTGGGTTTCTC
TCGGCTCGAGCGGCGTCTTCACACTCGAAGATTTCGTTGGGGACTGGCGACAGACAGCCGGCTACAACCT
GGACCAAGTCCTTGAACAGGGAGGTGTGTCCAGTTTGTTTCAGAATCTCGGGGTGTCCGTAACTCCGATC
CAAAGGATTGTCCTGAGCGGTGAAAATGGGCTGAAGATCGACATCCATGTCATCATCCCGTATGAAGGTC
TGAGCGGCGACCAAATGGGCCAGATCGAAAAAATTTTTAAGGTGGTGTACCCTGTGGATGATCATCACTT
TAAGGTGATCCTGCACTATGGCACACTGGTAATCGACGGGGTTACGCCGAACATGATCGACTATTTCGGA
CGGCCGTATGAAGGCATCGCCGTGTTCGACGGCAAAAAGATCACTGTAACAGGGACCCTGTGGAACGGCA
ACAAAATTATCGACGAGCGCCTGATCAACCCCGACGGCTCCCTGCTGTTCCGAGTAACCATCAACGGAGT
GACCGGCTGGCGGCTGTGCGAACGCATTCTGGCGTAAGGCCGCGACTCTAGAGTCGACCTGCAGGCATGC
AAGCTGATCCGGCTGCTAACAAAGCCCGAAAGGAAGCTGAGTTGGCTGCTGCCACCGCTGAGCAATAACT
AGCATAACCCCTTGGGGCGGCCGCTTCGAGCAGACATGATAAGATACATTGATGAGTTTGGACAAACCAC
AACTAGAATGCAGTGAAAAAAATGCTTTATTTGTGAAATTTGTGATGCTATTGCTTTATTTGTAACCATT
ATAAGCTGCAATAAACAAGTTAACAACAACAATTGCATTCATTTTATGTTTCAGGTTCAGGGGGAGATGT
GGGAGGTTTTTTTAAGCAAGTAAAACCTCTACAAATGTGGTAAAATCGAATTTTAACAAAATATTAACGC
TTACAATTTCCTGATGCGGTATTTTCTCCTTACGCATCTGTGCGGTATTTCACACCGCATACGCGGATCT
GCGCAGCACCATGGCCTGAAATAACCTCTGAAAGAGGAACTTGGTTAGGTACCTTCTGAGGCGGAAAGAA
CCAGCTGTGGAATGTGTGTCAGTTAGGGTGTGGAAAGTCCCCAGGCTCCCCAGCAGGCAGAAGTATGCAA
AGCATGCATCTCAATTAGTCAGCAACCAGGTGTGGAAAGTCCCCAGGCTCCCCAGCAGGCAGAAGTATGC
AAAGCATGCATCTCAATTAGTCAGCAACCATAGTCCCGCCCCTAACTCCGCCCATCCCGCCCCTAACTCC
GCCCAGTTCCGCCCATTCTCCGCCCCATGGCTGACTAATTTTTTTTATTTATGCAGAGGCCGAGGCCGCC
TCGGCCTCTGAGCTATTCCAGAAGTAGTGAGGAGGCTTTTTTGGAGGCCTAGGCTTTTGCAAAAAGCTTA
ATTAACTGTTGACAATTAATCATCGGCATAGTATATCGGCATAGTATAATACGACAAGGTGAGGAACTAA
ACCCAGGAGGCAGATCATGATTGAACAAGATGGATTGCACGCAGGTTCTCCGGCCGCTTGGGTGGAGAGG
CTATTCGGCTATGACTGGGCACAACAGACAATCGGCTGCTCTGATGCCGCCGTGTTCCGGCTGTCAGCGC
AGGGGCGCCCGGTTCTTTTTGTCAAGACCGACCTGTCCGGTGCCCTGAATGAACTGCAGGACGAGGCAGC
GCGGCTATCGTGGCTGGCCACGACGGGCGTTCCTTGCGCAGCTGTGCTCGACGTTGTCACTGAAGCGGGA
AGGGACTGGCTGCTATTGGGCGAAGTGCCGGGGCAGGATCTCCTGTCATCTCACCTTGCTCCTGCCGAGA
AAGTATCCATCATGGCTGATGCAATGCGGCGGCTGCATACGCTTGATCCGGCTACCTGCCCATTCGACCA
CCAAGCGAAACATCGCATCGAGCGAGCACGTACTCGGATGGAAGCCGGTCTTGTCGATCAGGATGATCTG
GACGAAGAGCATCAGGGGCTCGCGCCAGCCGAACTGTTCGCCAGGCTCAAGGCGCGCATGCCCGACGGCG
AGGATCTCGTCGTGACCCATGGCGATGCCTGCTTGCCGAATATCATGGTGGAAAATGGCCGCTTTTCTGG
ATTCATCGACTGTGGCCGGCTGGGTGTGGCGGACCGCTATCAGGACATAGCGTTGGCTACCCGTGATATT
GCTGAAGAGCTTGGCGGCGAATGGGCTGACCGCTTCCTCGTGCTTTACGGTATCGCCGCTCCCGATTCGC
AGCGCATCGCCTTCTATCGCCTTCTTGACGAGTTCTTCTGAGCGGGACTCTGGGGTTCGAAATGACCGAC
CAAGCGACGCCCAACCTGCCATCACGATGGCCGCAATAAAATATCTTTATTTTCATTACATCTGTGTGTT
GGTTTTTTGTGTGAATCGATAGCGATAAGGATCCGCTCATGCGATGATAAGCTGTCAAACATGAGAATTA
CAACTTATATCGTATGGGGCTGACTTCAGGTGCTACATTTGAAGAGATAAATTGCACTGAAATCTAGAAA
TATTTTATCTGATTAATAAGATGATCTTCTTGAGATCGTTTTGGTCTGCGCGTAATCTCTTGCTCTGAAA
ACGAAAAAACCGCCTTGCAGGGCGGTTTTTCGAAGGTTCTCTGAGCTACCAACTCTTTGAACCGAGGTAA
CTGGCTTGGAGGAGCGCAGTCACCAAAACTTGTCCTTTCAGTTTAGCCTTAACCGGCGCATGACTTCAAG
ACTAACTCCTCTAAATCAATTACCAGTGGCTGCTGCCAGTGGTGCTTTTGCATGTCTTTCCGGGTTGGAC
TCAAGACGATAGTTACCGGATAAGGCGCAGCGGTCGGACTGAACGGGGGGTTCGTGCATACAGTCCAGCT
TGGAGCGAACTGCCTACCCGGAACTGAGTGTCAGGCGTGGAATGAGACAAACGCGGCCATAACAGCGGAA
TGACACCGGTAAACCGAAAGGCAGGAACAGGAGAGCGCACGAGGGAGCCGCCAGGGGGAAACGCCTGGTA
TCTTTATAGTCCTGTCGGGTTTCGCCACCACTGATTTGAGCGTCAGATTTCGTGATGCTTGTCAGGGGGG
CGGAGCCTATGGAAAAACGGCTTTGCCGCGGCCCTCTCACTTCCCTGTTAAGTATCTTCCTGGCATCTTC
CAGGAAATCTCCGCCCCGTTCGTAAGCCATTTCCGCTCGCCGCAGTCGAACGACCGAGCGTAGCGAGTCA
GTGAGCGAGGAAGCGGAATATATCCTGTATCACATATTCTGCTGACGCACCGGTGCAGCCTTTTTTCTCC
TGCCACATGAAGCACTTCACTGACACCCTCATCAGTGCCAACATAGTAAGCCAGTATACACTCCGCTAGC
GCTGATGTCCGGCGGTGCTTTTGCCGTTACGCACCACCCCGTCATGAGATTACGCGTTTTAGCGGTGCGT
ACAATTAAGGGATTATGGTAAATCCACTTACTGTCTGCCCTCGTAGCCATCGAGATAAACCGCAGTACTC
CGGCCACGATGCGTCCGGCGTAGAGGATCGAGATCT
Features (pLannotate 1.2.2; 23 found; start..end, strand, type, name):
    140..517     +  enhancer       CMV enhancer: human cytomegalovirus immediate early enhancer
    519..718     +  promoter       CMV promoter: human cytomegalovirus (CMV) immediate early promoter
    857..989     +  intron         chimeric intron: chimera between introns from human β-globin and immunoglobulin heavy chain genes
   1033..1051    +  promoter       T7 promoter: promoter for bacteriophage T7 RNA polymerase
   1065..2093    +  CDS            PNCK: KCC1B_HUMAN - Experimental evidence at transcript level: Swiss-Prot protein existence level 2. Calcium/calmodulin-dependent protein kinase belonging to a proposed calcium-triggered signaling cascade. In vitro phosphorylates CREB1 and SYN1/synapsin I. Phosphorylates and activates CAMK1 (By similarity). From Homo sapiens (Human).
   2115..2627    +  CDS            Nluc: NanoLuc® luciferase human codon-optimized
   2636..2665    +  misc_feature   MCS (fragment): pUC18/19 multiple cloning site
   2672..2721    +  CDS            SET1 (fragment): solubility-enhancement tag derived from T7 phage gene 10B
   2729..2748    +  terminator     T7 terminator (fragment): transcription terminator for bacteriophage T7 RNA polymerase
   2770..2891    -  polyA_signal   SV40 poly(A) signal: SV40 polyadenylation signal
   2914..2982    -  CDS            large T antigen (fragment): large T antigen from SV40 (simian virus 40)
   2987..3019    +  rep_origin     M13 ori (fragment): M13 bacteriophage origin of replication; arrow indicates direction of (+) strand synthesis
   3020..3071    -  misc_feature   bom (fragment): basis of mobility region from pBR322
   3136..3493    +  promoter       SV40 promoter: SV40 enhancer and early promoter
   3508..3555    +  promoter       EM7 promoter: synthetic bacterial promoter&nbsp
   3587..4378    +  CDS            neo: KKA2_KLEPN - Also known as kan, nptII. Experimental evidence at protein level: Swiss-Prot protein existence level 1. Resistance to kanamycin, neomycin, paromomycin, ribostamycin, butirosin and gentamicin B. From Klebsiella pneumoniae.
   4445..4493    +  polyA_signal   poly(A) signal: synthetic polyadenylation signal
   4522..4538    -  promoter       tet promoter (fragment): E. coli promoter for tetracycline efflux protein gene
   4650..5195    +  rep_origin     p15A ori: Plasmids containing the medium-copy-number p15A origin of replication can be propagated in E. coli cells that contain a second plasmid with the ColE1 origin.
   5283..5338    +  rep_origin     RSF ori (fragment): Plasmids containing the RSF 1030 origin of replication can be propagated in E. coli cells that contain additional plasmids with compatible origins.
   5437..5463    -  misc_feature   bom (fragment): basis of mobility region from pBR322
   5457..5504    -  mobile_element IS1 (fragment): prokaryotic transposable element IS1
   5512..5583    +  misc_feature   cer region (fragment): ColE1-derived recombination site that helps to maintain plasmids as monomers
