[The description below was written by a language model from this plasmid's Addgene catalogue record and pLannotate feature annotations shown in this document.]
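Description:
PNCK-NanoLuc Fusion Vector is a 5.6 kb mammalian expression plasmid built on the pFC32K-low Nluc CMV-Hygro Flexi backbone. It is designed to produce human PNCK (also known as CaMK1b, a calcium/calmodulin-dependent protein kinase) fused at its C terminus to NanoLuc luciferase. The fusion is driven by the human cytomegalovirus immediate-early enhancer and promoter, followed by a chimeric β-globin/immunoglobulin intron that generally improves transcript processing and expression. A T7 promoter sits just upstream of the open reading frame and would allow in vitro transcription of the same cassette. The PNCK coding sequence runs directly into the human codon-optimised Nluc coding sequence across a short linker region, and an SV40 polyadenylation signal lies downstream of the cassette.

In bacteria the plasmid replicates from a p15A origin, consistent with the catalogue listing it as low copy, and is selected with kanamycin. Resistance comes from a neo/nptII gene preceded by both the SV40 early promoter and the bacterial EM7 promoter and followed by a synthetic poly(A) signal. This dual-promoter arrangement lets one marker function in E. coli and, in principle, in mammalian cells (G418-type selection). Although the backbone name includes "Hygro", the feature table annotates no hygromycin resistance gene. The many short fragment hits (M13 ori, bom, IS1, cer, RSF ori, tet promoter, SET1, large T antigen) are most likely backbone remnants or partial matches rather than functional elements.

The record states only that the construct expresses the PNCK-NanoLuc fusion in mammalian cells. Kinase-NanoLuc fusions of this type generally serve as bright luminescent reporters or energy-transfer donors for monitoring the tagged protein in live cells.
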