Addgene plasmid #237209: PNCK-NanoLuc Fusion Vector
Purpose: Express PNCK-NanoLuc(R) Fusion Protein in Mammalian Cells under a CMV promoter
Depositing lab: Promega Corporation.
Backbone
  Vector backbone: pFC32K-low Nluc CMV-Hygro Flexi(R) Vector
  Vector type: Mammalian Expression
Growth in bacteria
  Bacterial resistance: Kanamycin, 50 μg/mL
  Growth temperature: 37°C
  Growth strain: DH5alpha
  Copy number: Low Copy
Gene/Insert
  Gene/Insert name: PNCK
  Species: H. sapiens (human)
  Entrez Gene: PNCK (a.k.a. BSTK3, CaMK1b, FLJ50403, FLJ50549, FLJ56451, FLJ59811, MGC45419)
  Promoter: CMV
  Tag / fusion protein: NanoLuc (R) (C terminal on backbone)
  Cloning method: Other
Terms and licenses: Academic/Nonprofit Terms; Industry Terms
How to cite: PNCK-NanoLuc Fusion Vector was a gift from Promega Corporation (Addgene plasmid # 237209 ; http://n2t.net/addgene:237209 ; RRID:Addgene_237209)
